>Addgene plasmid #216227 | TDP-43 mCerulean | addgene full sequence | sequence record 431058 | Addgene NGS Result
ATGCATTAGTTATTAATAGTAATCAATTACGGGGTCATTAGTTCATAGCCCATATATGGAGTTCCGCGTT
ACATAACTTACGGTAAATGGCCCGCCTGGCTGACCGCCCAACGACCCCCGCCCATTGACGTCAATAATGA
CGTATGTTCCCATAGTAACGCCAATAGGGACTTTCCATTGACGTCAATGGGTGGAGTATTTACGGTAAAC
TGCCCACTTGGCAGTACATCAAGTGTATCATATGCCAAGTACGCCCCCTATTGACGTCAATGACGGTAAA
TGGCCCGCCTGGCATTATGCCCAGTACATGACCTTATGGGACTTTCCTACTTGGCAGTACATCTACGTAT
TAGTCATCGCTATTACCATGGTGATGCGGTTTTGGCAGTACATCAATGGGCGTGGATAGCGGTTTGACTC
ACGGGGATTTCCAAGTCTCCACCCCATTGACGTCAATGGGAGTTTGTTTTGGCACCAAAATCAACGGGAC
TTTCCAAAATGTCGTAACAACTCCGCCCCATTGACGCAAATGGGCGGTAGGCGTGTACGGTGGGAGGTCT
ATATAAGCAGAGCTGGTTTAGTGAACCGTCAGATCCGCTAGCATGAGCGAGTATATTCGTGTTACCGAAG
ATGAGAACGACGAGCCGATCGAGATTCCGAGCGAAGATGACGGTACGGTCTTGCTGAGCACGGTGACCGC
GCAGTTCCCAGGCGCCTGTGGCCTGCGCTATCGTAATCCGGTCAGCCAGTGCATGCGCGGTGTCCGTCTG
GTTGAGGGCATTCTGCACGCTCCGGACGCGGGCTGGGGCAATCTGGTGTACGTGGTCAATTACCCGAAAG
ACAACAAGCGCAAGATGGATGAAACTGACGCCAGCTCTGCGGTTAAAGTCAAGCGTGCAGTGCAGAAAAC
GAGCGACCTGATCGTGCTGGGTTTGCCGTGGAAAACCACGGAGCAAGACCTGAAAGAATACTTTAGCACC
TTCGGTGAGGTGCTGATGGTCCAGGTAAAGAAAGATCTGAAAACCGGTCACAGCAAGGGTTTTGGCTTCG
TCCGTTTCACCGAGTATGAAACCCAGGTGAAAGTTATGTCGCAACGTCACATGATCGACGGTCGTTGGTG
TGACTGCAAGCTGCCGAACAGCAAGCAGAGCCAAGATGAACCGCTGCGCTCCCGTAAAGTTTTCGTTGGT
CGCTGCACCGAAGATATGACGGAAGATGAGCTGCGTGAGTTCTTTTCTCAATATGGTGACGTGATGGATG
TTTTCATCCCGAAACCTTTCCGCGCCTTTGCATTTGTTACCTTCGCTGACGATCAAATCGCGCAGAGCCT
GTGTGGTGAGGATCTGATTATCAAAGGTATTTCCGTTCACATTTCTAACGCGGAGCCAAAGCATAACAGC
AACCGCCAACTGGAACGTTCCGGTCGTTTCGGTGGTAATCCGGGTGGTTTCGGCAACCAGGGTGGCTTTG
GCAATTCGCGTGGCGGTGGTGCCGGCTTGGGCAATAACCAAGGTTCCAATATGGGTGGCGGTATGAACTT
TGGTGCCTTCTCCATCAATCCGGCAATGATGGCGGCTGCACAAGCGGCGCTGCAGTCTAGCTGGGGTATG
ATGGGCATGCTGGCGAGCCAGCAGAACCAGTCAGGCCCGAGCGGCAATAATCAGAATCAAGGTAACATGC
AGCGTGAACCGAATCAAGCGTTTGGTAGCGGTAACAATAGCTACAGCGGTAGCAACAGCGGTGCGGCAAT
CGGCTGGGGTAGCGCAAGCAATGCGGGCAGCGGTAGCGGTTTCAACGGCGGCTTTGGTAGCAGCATGGAT
AGCAAGAGCTCCGGTTGGGGCATGCTCGAGCTCAAGCTTCGAATTCTGCAGTCGACGGTACCGCGGGCCC
GGGATCCACCGGTCGCCACCATGGTGAGCAAGGGCGAGGAGCTGTTCACCGGGGTGGTGCCCATCCTGGT
CGAGCTGGACGGCGACGTAAACGGCCACAAGTTCAGCGTGTCCGGCGAGGGCGAGGGCGATGCCACCTAC
GGCAAGCTGACCCTGAAGTTCATCTGCACCACCGGCAAGCTGCCCGTGCCCTGGCCCACCCTCGTGACCA
CCCTGACCTGGGGCGTGCAGTGCTTCGCCCGCTACCCCGACCACATGAAGCAGCACGACTTCTTCAAGTC
CGCCATGCCCGAAGGCTACGTCCAGGAGCGCACCATCTTCTTCAAGGACGACGGCAACTACAAGACCCGC
GCCGAGGTGAAGTTCGAGGGCGACACCCTGGTGAACCGCATCGAGCTGAAGGGCATCGACTTCAAGGAGG
ACGGCAACATCCTGGGGCACAAGCTGGAGTACAACGCCATCAGCGACAACGTCTATATCACCGCCGACAA
GCAGAAGAACGGCATCAAGGCCAACTTCAAGATCCGCCACAACATCGAGGACGGCAGCGTGCAGCTCGCC
GACCACTACCAGCAGAACACCCCCATCGGCGACGGCCCCGTGCTGCTGCCCGACAACCACTACCTGAGCA
CCCAGTCCAAGCTGAGCAAAGACCCCAACGAGAAGCGCGATCACATGGTCCTGCTGGAGTTCGTGACCGC
CGCCGGGATCACTCTCGGCATGGACGAGCTGTACAAGTAAAGCGGCCGCGACTCTAGATCATAATCAGCC
ATACCACATTTGTAGAGGTTTTACTTGCTTTAAAAAACCTCCCACACCTCCCCCTGAACCTGAAACATAA
AATGAATGCAATTGTTGTTGTTAACTTGTTTATTGCAGCTTATAATGGTTACAAATAAAGCAATAGCATC
ACAAATTTCACAAATAAAGCATTTTTTTCACTGCATTCTAGTTGTGGTTTGTCCAAACTCATCAATGTAT
CTTAAGGCGTAAATTGTAAGCGTTAATATTTTGTTAAAATTCGCGTTAAATTTTTGTTAAATCAGCTCAT
TTTTTAACCAATAGGCCGAAATCGGCAAAATCCCTTATAAATCAAAAGAATAGACCGAGATAGGGT
[37 nt withheld, positions 3007-3043]
AAAGAACGTGGACTCCAACGTCAAAGG
[49 nt withheld, positions 3071-3119]
T
[91 nt withheld, positions 3121-3211]
G
[124 nt withheld, positions 3213-3336]
CAGGTGGCACTTTTCGGGGAAATGTGCGCGGAACCCCTATTTGTTTATTTTTCTAAATACATTCAAATAT
GTATCCGCTCATGAGACAATAACCCTGATAAATGCTTCAATAATATTGAAAAAGGAAGAGTCCTGAGGCG
GAAAGAACCAGCTGTGGAATGTGTGTCAGTTAGGGTGTGGAAAGTCCCCAGGCTCCCCAGCAGGCAGAAG
TATGCAAAGCATGCATCTCAATTAGTCAGCAACCAGGTGTGGAAAGTCCCCAGGCTCCCCAGCAGGCAGA
AGTATGCAAAGCATGCATCTCAATTAGTCAGCAACCATAGTCCCGCCCCTAACTCCGCCCATCCCGCCCC
TAACTCCGCCCAGTTCCGCCCATTCTCCGCCCCATGGCTGACTAATTTTTTTTATTTATGCAGAGGCCGA
GGCCGCCTCGGCCTCTGAGCTATTCCAGAAGTAGTGAGGAGGCTTTTTTGGAGGCCTAGGCTTTTGCAAA
GATCGATCAAGAGACAGGATGAGGATCGTTTCGCATGATTGAACAAGATGGATTGCACGCAGGTTCTCCG
GCCGCTTGGGTGGAGAGGCTATTCGGCTATGACTGGGCACAACAGACAATCGGCTGCTCTGATGCCGCCG
TGTTCCGGCTGTCAGCGCAGGGGCGCCCGGTTCTTTTTGTCAAGACCGACCTGTCCGGTGCCCTGAATGA
ACTGCAAGACGAGGCAGCGCGGCTATCGTGGCTGGCCACGACGGGCGTTCCTTGCGCAGCTGTGCTCGAC
GTTGTCACTGAAGCGGGAAGGGACTGGCTGCTATTGGGCGAAGTGCCGGGGCAGGATCTCCTGTCATCTC
ACCTTGCTCCTGCCGAGAAAGTATCCATCATGGCTGATGCAATGCGGCGGCTGCATACGCTTGATCCGGC
TACCTGCCCATTCGACCACCAAGCGAAACATCGCATCGAGCGAGCACGTACTCGGATGGAAGCCGGTCTT
GTCGATCAGGATGATCTGGACGAAGAGCATCAGGGGCTCGCGCCAGCCGAACTGTTCGCCAGGCTCAAGG
CGAGCATGCCCGACGGCGAGGATCTCGTCGTGACCCATGGCGATGCCTGCTTGCCGAATATCATGGTGGA
AAATGGCCGCTTTTCTGGATTCATCGACTGTGGCCGGCTGGGTGTGGCGGACCGCTATCAGGACATAGCG
TTGGCTACCCGTGATATTGCTGAAGAGCTTGGCGGCGAATGGGCTGACCGCTTCCTCGTGCTTTACGGTA
TCGCCGCTCCCGATTCGCAGCGCATCGCCTTCTATCGCCTTCTTGACGAGTTCTTCTGAGCGGGACTCTG
GGGTTCGAAATGACCGACCAAGCGACGCCCAACCTGCCATCACGAGATTTCGATTCCACCGCCGCCTTCT
ATGAAAGGTTGGGCTTCGGAATCGTTTTCCGGGACGCCGGCTGGATGATCCTCCAGCGCGGGGATCTCAT
GCTGGAGTTCTTCGCCCACCCTAGGGGGAGGCTAACTGAAACACGGAAGGAGACAATACCGGAAGGAACC
CGCGCTATGACGGCAATAAAAAGACAGAATAAAACGCACGGTGTTGGGTCGTTTGTTCATAAACGCGGGG
TTCGGTCCCAGGGCTGGCACTCTGTCGATACCCCACCGAGACCCCATTGGGGCCAATACGCCCGCGTTTC
TTCCTTTTCCCCACCCCACCCCCCAAGTTCGGGTGAAGGCCCAGGGCTCGCAGCCAACGTCGGGGCGGCA
GGCCCTGCCATAGCCTCAGGTTACTCATATATACTTTAGATTGATTTAAAACTTCATTTTTAATTTAAAA
GGATCTAGGTGAAGATCCTTTTTGATAATCTCATGACCAAAATCCCTTAACGTGAGTTTTCGTTCCACTG
AGCGTCAGACCCCGTAGAAAAGATCAAAGGATCTTCTTGAGATCCTTTTTTTCTGCGCGTAATCTGCTGC
TTGCAAACAAAAAAACCACCGCTACCAGCGGTGGTTTGTTTGCCGGATCAAGAGCTACCAACTCTTTTTC
CGAAGGTAACTGGCTTCAGCAGAGCGCAGATACCAAATACTGTTCTTCTAGTGTAGCCGTAGTTAGGCCA
CCACTTCAAGAACTCTGTAGCACCGCCTACATACCTCGCTCTGCTAATCCTGTTACCAGTGGCTGCTGCC
AGTGGCGATAAGTCGTGTCTTACCGGGTTGGACTCAAGACGATAGTTACCGGATAAGGCGCAGCGGTCGG
GCTGAACGGGGGGTTCGTGCACACAGCCCAGCTTGGAGCGAACGACCTACACCGAACTGAGATACCTACA
GCGTGAGCTATGAGAAAGCGCCACGCTTCCCGAAGGGAGAAAGGCGGACAGGTATCCGGTAAGCGGCAGG
GTCGGAACAGGAGAGCGCACGAGGGAGCTTCCAGGGGGAAACGCCTGGTATCTTTATAGTCCTGTCGGGT
TTCGCCACCTCTGACTTGAGCGTCGATTTTTGTGATGCTCGTCAGGGGGGCGGAGCCTATGGAAAAACGC
CAGCAACGCGGCCTTTTTACGGTTCCTGGCCTTTTGCTGGCCTTTTGCTCACATGTTCTTTCCTGCGTTA
TCCCCTGATTCTGTGGATAACCGTATTACCGCC
Features (pLannotate 1.2.2; 15 found; start..end, strand, type, name):
     67..370     +  enhancer       CMV enhancer: human cytomegalovirus immediate early enhancer
    371..574     +  promoter       CMV promoter: human cytomegalovirus (CMV) immediate early promoter
    603..1844    +  CDS            TARDBP: TADBP_HUMAN - Also known as TDP43. Experimental evidence at protein level: Swiss-Prot protein existence level 1. RNA-binding protein that is involved in various steps of RNA biogenesis and processing (PubMed:23519609). Preferentially binds, via its two RNA recognition motifs RRM1 and RRM2, to GU-repeats on RNA molecules predominantly localized within long introns and in the 3'UTR of mRNAs (PubMed:23519609, PubMed:24240615, PubMed:24464995). In turn, regulates the splicing of many non-coding and protein-coding RNAs including proteins involved in neuronal survival, as well as mRNAs that encode p
   1845..1897    +  misc_feature   MCS: multiple cloning site
   1911..2630    +  CDS            mCerulean: enhanced monomeric variant of CFP (Rizzo et al., 2004) mammalian codon-optimized
   2647..2730    +  CDS            large T antigen (fragment): large T antigen from SV40 (simian virus 40)
   2753..2874    +  polyA_signal   SV40 poly(A) signal: SV40 polyadenylation signal
   2908..3336    -  rep_origin     f1 ori (sequence partly withheld): f1 bacteriophage origin of replication; arrow indicates direction of (+) strand synthesis
   3363..3467    +  promoter       AmpR promoter: bla
   3469..3826    +  promoter       SV40 promoter: SV40 enhancer and early promoter
   3861..4655    +  CDS            NeoR/KanR: aminoglycoside phosphotransferase from Tn5; aph(3')-II (or nptII); confers resistance to neomycin, kanamycin, and G418 (Geneticin®)
   4676..4828    +  CDS            ble (fragment): BLE_KLEPN - Experimental evidence at protein level: Swiss-Prot protein existence level 1. Binding protein with a strong affinity to the bleomycin family of antibiotics. Binds to CL990; an antimitotic-antibiotic compound. From Klebsiella pneumoniae.
   4887..4934    +  polyA_signal   HSV TK poly(A) signal: herpes simplex virus thymidine kinase polyadenylation signal (Cole and Stacy, 1985)
   5025..5041    -  polyA_signal   bGH poly(A) signal (fragment): bovine growth hormone polyadenylation signal
   5263..5851    +  rep_origin     ori: high-copy-number ColE1/pMB1/pBR322/pUC origin of replication
