[The description below was written by a language model from this plasmid's Addgene catalogue record and pLannotate feature annotations shown in this document.]
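Description:
TDP-43 mCerulean is a mammalian expression plasmid of about 6 kb, built by Gibson cloning on a commercial pCMV backbone, that produces human TDP-43 (TARDBP, the transactive response DNA-binding protein of 43 kDa) fused at its C-terminus to the monomeric cyan fluorescent protein mCerulean. Transcription is driven by the human cytomegalovirus immediate-early enhancer and promoter. The TARDBP open reading frame is followed by a short stretch of residual multiple cloning site sequence that serves as the junction to the mammalian codon-optimized mCerulean coding sequence, and the transcript is terminated by an SV40 polyadenylation signal. The annotation software also flags a small SV40 large T antigen fragment just upstream of that signal. It overlaps the SV40 late/early 3' region commonly carried along with the poly(A) element and is not an expressed payload.

The backbone has the layout typical of fluorescent-protein fusion vectors. A high-copy ColE1/pUC-type origin supports replication in E. coli, and an f1 origin permits single-stranded DNA production. A single NeoR/KanR (Tn5 aminoglycoside phosphotransferase) gene sits behind tandem bacterial (bla) and SV40 early promoters and ends with an HSV TK poly(A) signal. This arrangement gives kanamycin selection in bacteria and should also allow G418 selection in mammalian cells. Short ble and bGH poly(A) fragments are annotated but appear to be vestigial.

The construct allows TDP-43 to be visualized in live or fixed mammalian cells by cyan fluorescence. It was deposited with a study of TDP-43 nuclear import that used a genetically encoded photocaged lysine, which suggests it is used to track the protein's nucleocytoplasmic localization.
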