Addgene plasmid #216227: TDP-43 mCerulean
Purpose: TDP-43 with a C-terminal mCerulean tag for expression in mammalian cells.
Depositing lab: Jennifer Lee. Depositing organization: National Heart, Lung, and Blood Institute (NHLBI). Publication: Genetically encoded lysine photocage for spatiotemporal control of TDP-43 nuclear import. Shadish JA, Lee JC. Biophys Chem. 2024 Jan 23;307:107191. doi: 10.1016/j.bpc.2024.107191. PubMed 38290242.
Backbone
  Vector backbone: pCMV
  Backbone manufacturer: Novopro
  Backbone size w/o insert (bp): 4000
  Total vector size (bp): 6000
  Vector type: Mammalian Expression
Growth in bacteria
  Bacterial resistance: Kanamycin, 50 μg/mL
  Growth temperature: 37°C
  Growth strain: DH5alpha
  Copy number: Unknown
Gene/Insert
  Gene/Insert name: TDP-43 (alt name: Transactive response DNA binding protein of 43 kDa)
  Species: H. sapiens (human)
  Insert size (bp): 2028
  Entrez Gene: TARDBP (a.k.a. ALS10, TDP-43)
  Promoter: CMV
  Tag / fusion protein: mCerulean
  Cloning method: Gibson Cloning
  Sequencing primers: 5′ CGCAAATGGGCGGTAGGCGTG
Terms and licenses: Academic/Nonprofit Terms; Industry Terms: Not Available to Industry
How to cite: TDP-43 mCerulean was a gift from Jennifer Lee (Addgene plasmid # 216227 ; http://n2t.net/addgene:216227 ; RRID:Addgene_216227)
